Addgene plasmid #18030: pLNC Wnt-3aHA
Depositing lab: Jan Kitajewski. Depositing organization: Columbia University. Publication: Transformation by Wnt family proteins correlates with regulation of beta-catenin. Shimizu H, Julius MA, Giarre M, Zheng Z, Brown AM, Kitajewski J. Cell Growth Differ. 1997 Dec . 8(12):1349-58. PubMed 9419423.
Backbone
  Vector backbone: pLNC
  Backbone size w/o insert (bp): 6620
  Vector type: Retroviral
  Selectable markers: Neomycin (select with G418)
Growth in bacteria
  Bacterial resistance: Ampicillin, 100 μg/mL
  Growth temperature: 37°C
  Growth strain: DH5alpha
  Growth instructions: DH5a, HB101
  Copy number: Low Copy
Gene/Insert
  Gene/Insert name: Wnt-3a
  Species: M. musculus (mouse)
  Insert size (bp): 1300
  Entrez Gene: Wnt3a (a.k.a. Wnt-3a, vt)
  Tag / fusion protein: HA (C terminal on insert)
  Cloning method: Restriction Enzyme
  Sequencing primers: 5′ AGCTCGTTTAGTGAACCGTCAGATCG; 3′ ACCTACAGGTGGGGTCTTTCATTCCC
Terms and licenses: Academic/Nonprofit Terms; Industry Terms: Not Available to Industry
Depositor comments: Gavin, B.J., McMahon, J.A., and McMahon, A.P. Expression of multiple novel Wnt-1/Int-1-related genes during fetal and adult mouse development. Genes Dev.,4:2319-2332, 1990. Roelink, H., and Nusse, R. Expression of two members of the Wnt family during mouse development -restricted temporal and spatial patterns in the developing neural tube. Genes Dev., 5: 381-388, 1991.
How to cite: pLNC Wnt-3aHA was a gift from Jan Kitajewski (Addgene plasmid # 18030 ; http://n2t.net/addgene:18030 ; RRID:Addgene_18030)
