[The description below was written by a language model from this plasmid's Addgene catalogue record and pLannotate feature annotations shown in this document.]
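Description:
pLNC Wnt-3aHA is a Moloney-type gammaretroviral expression vector built on the pLNC backbone, carrying mouse Wnt-3a (Wnt3a) with a C-terminal HA epitope tag. In bacteria it is maintained through a ColE1/pBR322-family origin (with the adjacent bom region and a remnant of rop) and an ampicillin resistance gene; the catalogue lists it as low copy. The sequenced plasmid is 7,959 nt, consistent with a roughly 1.3 kb insert in a 6.6 kb backbone.

The proviral portion follows the LTR–neo–CMV layout implied by the backbone name. The circular map is numbered from the internal promoter, so the 5' end of the provirus appears late in the coordinates. There, a 5' LTR region (annotated as several Moloney leukemia/sarcoma virus fragments) is followed by a packaging signal extending into a truncated gag lacking its start codon, an arrangement that generally improves encapsidation of the genomic RNA. Next comes the neomycin phosphotransferase gene, presumably expressed from the LTR-driven transcript, which allows G418 selection of transduced cells. A fragment of the ble gene downstream of it is probably carried over from the Tn5 source of neo. An internal human CMV immediate-early enhancer and promoter then drive the Wnt3a coding sequence, which is flanked by pBluescript polylinker remnants and followed by a short HA-tag match (a partial hit to a 3xHA reference). The Moloney 3' LTR closes the provirus.

Because gag is truncated and no pol or env is annotated, virus production requires a packaging cell line. The construct allows stable delivery and immunodetection of tagged Wnt-3a. The associated publication used Wnt family proteins to relate cell transformation to regulation of beta-catenin.
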