Features (pLannotate 1.2.2; 20 found; start..end, strand, type, name):
     14..393     +  enhancer       CMV enhancer: human cytomegalovirus immediate early enhancer
    394..597     +  promoter       CMV promoter: human cytomegalovirus (CMV) immediate early promoter
    696..739     +  misc_feature   MCS (fragment): pBluescript multiple cloning site
    862..1917    +  CDS            Wnt3a: WNT3A_MOUSE - Also known as Wnt-3a. Experimental evidence at protein level: Swiss-Prot protein existence level 1. Ligand for members of the frizzled family of seven transmembrane receptors (Probable). Functions in the canonical Wnt signaling pathway that results in activation of transcription factors of the TCF/LEF family (PubMed:26902720). Required for normal embryonic mesoderm development and formation of caudal somites (PubMed:8299937). Required for normal morphogenesis of the developing neural tube (PubMed:8299937). Mediates self-renewal of the stem cells at the bottom on intestinal crypts
   1927..1954    +  CDS            3xHA (fragment): three tandem HA epitope tags
   2001..2029    +  misc_feature   MCS (fragment): pBluescript multiple cloning site
   2087..2680    +  LTR            LTR: long terminal repeat from Moloney murine leukemia virus
   2749..2789    +  CDS            rop (fragment): Rop protein, which maintains plasmids at low copy number; rop
   2891..3031    +  misc_feature   bom: basis of mobility region from pBR322
   3217..3805    -  rep_origin     ori: high-copy-number ColE1/pMB1/pBR322/pUC origin of replication
   3976..4836    -  CDS            AmpR: β-lactamase; bla; confers resistance to ampicillin, carbenicillin, and related antibiotics
   4837..4941    -  promoter       AmpR promoter: bla
   5188..5295    +  LTR            3' LTR (ΔU3) (fragment): self-inactivating 3' long terminal repeat (LTR) from Moloney murine leukemia virus
   5312..5369    +  LTR            LTR (fragment): long terminal repeat from Moloney murine leukemia virus
   5383..5446    +  LTR            LTR (fragment): long terminal repeat from Moloney murine leukemia virus
   5599..5774    +  LTR            5' LTR (truncated): truncated long terminal repeat from Moloney murine sarcoma virus
   5896..6170    +  misc_feature   MESV Ψ (fragment): packaging signal of murine embryonic stem cell virus
   6237..6653    +  CDS            gag (truncated): truncated Moloney murine leukemia virus (MMLV) gag gene lacking the start codon
   6697..7488    +  CDS            neo: KKA2_KLEPN - Also known as kan, nptII. Experimental evidence at protein level: Swiss-Prot protein existence level 1. Resistance to kanamycin, neomycin, paromomycin, ribostamycin, butirosin and gentamicin B. From Klebsiella pneumoniae.
   7512..7865    +  CDS            ble (fragment): BLE_KLEPN - Experimental evidence at protein level: Swiss-Prot protein existence level 1. Binding protein with a strong affinity to the bleomycin family of antibiotics. Binds to CL990; an antimitotic-antibiotic compound. From Klebsiella pneumoniae.
>Addgene plasmid #18030 | pLNC Wnt-3aHA | addgene full sequence | sequence record 199981 | Addgene NGS Result
TTACCGCCATGTTGACATTGATTATTGACTAGTTATTAATAGTAATCAATTACGGGGTCATTAGTTCATA
GCCCATATATGGAGTTCCGCGTTACATAACTTACGGTAAATGGCCCGCCTGGCTGACCGCCCAACGACCC
CCGCCCATTGACGTCAATAATGACGTATGTTCCCATAGTAACGCCAATAGGGACTTTCCATTGACGTCAA
TGGGTGGAGTATTTACGGTAAACTGCCCACTTGGCAGTACATCAAGTGTATCATATGCCAAGTACGCCCC
CTATTGACGTCAATGACGGTAAATGGCCCGCCTGGCATTATGCCCAGTACATGACCTTATGGGACTTTCC
TACTTGGCAGTACATCTACGTATTAGTCATCGCTATTACCATGGTGATGCGGTTTTGGCAGTACATCAAT
GGGCGTGGATAGCGGTTTGACTCACGGGGATTTCCAAGTCTCCACCCCATTGACGTCAATGGGAGTTTGT
TTTGGCACCAAAATCAACGGGACTTTCCAAAATGTCGTAACAACTCCGCCCCATTGACGCAAATGGGCGG
TAGGCGTGTACGGTGGGAGGTCTATATAAGCAGAGCTCGTTTAGTGAACCGTCAGATCGCCTGGAGACGC
CATCCACGCTGTTTTGACCTCCATAGAAGACACCGGGACCGATCCAGCCTCCGCGGCCCCAAGCTGCGGC
CGCTCTAGAACTAGTGGATCCCCCGGGCTGCAGGAATTCATGTCTTACGGTCAAGGCAGAGGGCCCAGCG
CCACTGCAGCCGCGCCACCTCCCAGGGCCGGGCCAGCCCAGGCGTCCGCGCTCTCGGGGTGGACTCCCCC
CGCTGCGCGCTCAAGCCGGCGATGGCTCCTCTCGGATACCTCTTAGTGCTCTGCAGCCTGAAGCAGGCTC
TGGGCAGCTACCCGATCTGGTGGTCCTTGGCTGTGGGACCCCAGTACTCCTCTCTGAGCACTCAGCCCAT
TCTCTGTGCCAGCATCCCAGGCCTGGTACCGAAGCAGCTGCGCTTCTGCAGGAACTACGTGGAGATCATG
CCCAGCGTGGCTGAGGGTGTCAAAGCGGGCATCCAGGAGTGCCAGCACCAGTTCCGAGGCCGGCGTTGGA
ACTGCACCACCGTCAGCAACAGCCTGGCCATCTTTGGCCCTGTTCTGGACAAAGCCACCCGGGAGTCAGC
CTTTGTCCATGCCATCGCCTCCGCTGGAGTAGCTTTCGCAGTGACACGCTCCTGTGCAGAGGGATCAGCT
GCTATCTGTGGGTGCAGCAGCCGCCTCCAGGGCTCCCCAGGCGAGGGCTGGAAGTGGGGCGGCTGTAGTG
AGGACATTGAATTTGGAGGAATGGTCTCTCGGGAGTTTGCCGATGCCAGGGAGAACCGGCCGGATGCCCG
CTCTGCCATGAACCGTCACAACAATGAGGCTGGGCGCCAGGCCATCGCCAGTCACATGCACCTCAAGTGC
AAATGCCACGGGCTATCTGGCAGCTGTGAAGTGAAGACCTGCTGGTGGTCGCAGCCGGACTTCCGCACCA
TCGGGGATTTCCTCAAGGACAAGTATGACAGTGCCTCGGAGATGGTGGTAGAGAAACACCGAGAGTCTCG
TGGCTGGGTGGAGACCCTGAGGCCACGTTACACGTACTTCAAGGTGCCGACAGAACGCGACCTGGTCTAC
TACGAGGCCTCACCCAACTTCTGCGAACCTAACCCCGAAACCGGCTCCTTCGGGACGCGTGACCGCACCT
GCAATGTGAGCTCGCATGGCATAGATGGGTGCGACCTGTTGTGCTGCGGGCGCGGGCATAACGCGCGCAC
TGAGCGACGGAGGGAGAAATGCCACTGTGTTTTCCATTGGTGCTGCTACGTCAGCTGCCAGGAGTGCACA
CGTGTCTATGACGTGCACACCTGCAAGTCCATGGCCTACCCATATGATGTTCCAGATTACGCTTCTTTGG
GTCCAGGGCCTTAATTAATTAAGATCCGGCTCTAGAGGATCCGTCGACCTCGAGGGGGGGCCCGGTACCC
TAACACGAGCCATAGATAAAATAAAAGATTTTATTTAGTCTCCAGAAAAAGGGGGGAATGAAAGACCCCA
CCTGTAGGTTTGGCAAGCTAGCTTAAGTAACGCCATTTTGCAAGGCATGGAAAAATACATAACTGAGAAT
AGAGAAGTTCAGATCAAGGTCAGGAACAGATGGAACAGCTGAATATGGGCCAAACAGGATATCTGTGGTA
AGCAGTTCCTGCCCCGGCTCAGGGCCAAGAACAGATGGAACAGCTGAATATGGGCCAAACAGGATATCTG
TGGTAAGCAGTTCCTGCCCCGGCTCAGGGCCAAGAACAGATGGTCCCCAGATGCGGTCCAGCCCTCAGCA
GTTTCTAGAGAACCATCAGATGTTTCCAGGGTGCCCCAAGGACCTGAAATGACCCTGTGCCTTATTTGAA
CTAACCAATCAGTTCGCTTCTCGCTTCTGTTCGCGCGCTTCTGCTCCCCGAGCTCAATAAAAGAGCCCAC
AACCCCTCACTCGGGGCGCCAGTCCTCCGATTGACTGAGTCGCCCGGGTACCCGTGTATCCAATAAACCC
TCTTGCAGTTGCATCCGACTTGTGGTCTCGCTGTTCCTTGGGAGGGTCTCCTCTGAGTGATTGACTACCC
GTCAGCGGGGGTCTTTCATTTGGGGGCTCGTCCGGGATCGGGAGACCCCTGCCCAGGGACCACCGACCCA
CCACCGGGAGGTAAGCTGGCTGCCTCGCGCGTTTCGGTGATGACGGTGAAAACCTCTGACACATGCAGCT
CCCGGAGACGGTCACAGCTTGTCTGTAAGCGGATGCCGGGAGCAGACAAGCCCGTCAGGGCGCGTCAGCG
GGTGTTGGCGGGTGTCGGGGCGCAGCCATGACCCAGTCACGTAGCGATAGCGGAGTGTATACTGGCTTAA
CTATGCGGCATCAGAGCAGATTGTACTGAGAGTGCACCATATGCGGTGTGAAATACCGCACAGATGCGTA
AGGAGAAAATACCGCATCAGGCGCTCTTCCGCTTCCTCGCTCACTGACTCGCTGCGCTCGGTCGTTCGGC
TGCGGCGAGCGGTATCAGCTCACTCAAAGGCGGTAATACGGTTATCCACAGAATCAGGGGATAACGCAGG
AAAGAACATGTGAGCAAAAGGCCAGCAAAAGGCCAGGAACCGTAAAAAGGCCGCGTTGCTGGCGTTTTTC
CATAGGCTCCGCCCCCCTGACGAGCATCACAAAAATCGACGCTCAAGTCAGAGGTGGCGAAACCCGACAG
GACTATAAAGATACCAGGCGTTTCCCCCTGGAAGCTCCCTCGTGCGCTCTCCTGTTCCGACCCTGCCGCT
TACCGGATACCTGTCCGCCTTTCTCCCTTCGGGAAGCGTGGCGCTTTCTCATAGCTCACGCTGTAGGTAT
CTCAGTTCGGTGTAGGTCGTTCGCTCCAAGCTGGGCTGTGTGCACGAACCCCCCGTTCAGCCCGACCGCT
GCGCCTTATCCGGTAACTATCGTCTTGAGTCCAACCCGGTAAGACACGACTTATCGCCACTGGCAGCAGC
CACTGGTAACAGGATTAGCAGAGCGAGGTATGTAGGCGGTGCTACAGAGTTCTTGAAGTGGTGGCCTAAC
TACGGCTACACTAGAAGGACAGTATTTGGTATCTGCGCTCTGCTGAAGCCAGTTACCTTCGGAAAAAGAG
TTGGTAGCTCTTGATCCGGCAAACAAACCACCGCTGGTAGCGGTGGTTTTTTTGTTTGCAAGCAGCAGAT
TACGCGCAGAAAAAAAGGATCTCAAGAAGATCCTTTGATCTTTTCTACGGGGTCTGACGCTCAGTGGAAC
GAAAACTCACGTTAAGGGATTTTGGTCATGAGATTATCAAAAAGGATCTTCACCTAGATCCTTTTAAATT
AAAAATGAAGTTTTAAATCAATCTAAAGTATATATGAGTAAACTTGGTCTGACAGTTACCAATGCTTAAT
CAGTGAGGCACCTATCTCAGCGATCTGTCTATTTCGTTCATCCATAGTTGCCTGACTCCCCGTCGTGTAG
ATAACTACGATACGGGAGGGCTTACCATCTGGCCCCAGTGCTGCAATGATACCGCGAGACCCACGCTCAC
CGGCTCCAGATTTATCAGCAATAAACCAGCCAGCCGGAAGGGCCGAGCGCAGAAGTGGTCCTGCAACTTT
ATCCGCCTCCATCCAGTCTATTAATTGTTGCCGGGAAGCTAGAGTAAGTAGTTCGCCAGTTAATAGTTTG
CGCAACGTTGTTGCCATTGCTGCAGGCATCGTGGTGTCACGCTCGTCGTTTGGTATGGCTTCATTCAGCT
CCGGTTCCCAACGATCAAGGCGAGTTACATGATCCCCCATGTTGTGCAAAAAAGCGGTTAGCTCCTTCGG
TCCTCCGATCGTTGTCAGAAGTAAGTTGGCCGCAGTGTTATCACTCATGGTTATGGCAGCACTGCATAAT
TCTCTTACTGTCATGCCATCCGTAAGATGCTTTTCTGTGACTGGTGAGTACTCAACCAAGTCATTCTGAG
AATAGTGTATGCGGCGACCGAGTTGCTCTTGCCCGGCGTCAACACGGGATAATACCGCGCCACATAGCAG
AACTTTAAAAGTGCTCATCATTGGAAAACGTTCTTCGGGGCGAAAACTCTCAAGGATCTTACCGCTGTTG
AGATCCAGTTCGATGTAACCCACTCGTGCACCCAACTGATCTTCAGCATCTTTTACTTTCACCAGCGTTT
CTGGGTGAGCAAAAACAGGAAGGCAAAATGCCGCAAAAAAGGGAATAAGGGCGACACGGAAATGTTGAAT
ACTCATACTCTTCCTTTTTCAATATTATTGAAGCATTTATCAGGGTTATTGTCTCATGAGCGGATACATA
TTTGAATGTATTTAGAAAAATAAACAAATAGGGGTTCCGCGCACATTTCCCCGAAAAGTGCCACCTGACG
TCTAAGAAACCATTATTATCATGACATTAACCTATAAAAATAGGCGTATCACGAGGCCCTTTCGTCTTCA
AGAATTCATACCAGATCACCGAAAACTGTCCTCCAAATGTGTCCCCCTCACACTCCCAAATTCGCGGGCT
TCTGCCTCTTAGACCACTCTACCCTATTCCCCACACTCACCGGAGCCAAAGCCGCGGCCCTTCCGTTTCT
TTGCTTTTGAAAGACCCCACCCGTAGGTGGCAAGCTAGCTTAAGTAACGCCACTTTGCAAGGCATGGAAA
AATACATAACTGAGAATAGAAAAGTTCAGATCAAGGTCAGGAACAAAGAAACAGCTGAATACCAAACAGG
ATATCTGTGGTAAGCGGTTCCTGCCCCGGCTCAGGGCCAAGAACAGATGAGACAGCTGAGTGATGGGCCA
AACAGGATATCTGTGGTAAGCAGTTCCTGCCCCGGCTCGGGGCCAAGAACAGATGGTCCCCAGATGCGGT
CCAGCCCTCAGCAGTTTCTAGTGAATCATCAGATGTTTCCAGGGTGCCCCAAGGACCTGAAAATGACCCT
GTACCTTATTTGAACTAACCAATCAGTTCGCTTCTCGCTTCTGTTCGCGCGCTTCCGCTCTCCGAGCTCA
ATAAAAGAGCCCACAACCCCTCACTCGGCGCGCCAGTCTTCCGATAGACTGCGTCGCCCGGGTACCCGTA
TTCCCAATAAAGCCTCTTGCTGTTTGCATCCGAATCGTGGTCTCGCTGTTCCTTGGGAGGGTCTCCTCTG
AGTGATTGACTACCCACGACGGGGGTCTTTCATTTGGGGGCTCGTCCGGGATTTGGAGACCCCTGCCCAG
GGACCACCGACCCACCACCGGGAGGTAAGCTGGCCAGCAACTTATCTGTGTCTGTCCGATTGTCTAGTGT
CTATGTTTGATGTTATGCGCCTGCGTCTGTACTAGTTAGCTAACTAGCTCTGTATCTGGCGGACCCGTGG
TGGAACTGACGAGTTCTGAACACCCGGCCGCAACCCTGGGAGACGTCCCAGGGACTTTGGGGGCCGTTTT
TGTGGCCCGACCTGAGGAAGGGAGTCGATGTGGAATCCGACCCCGTCAGGATATGTGGTTCTGGTAGGAG
ACGAGAACCTAAAACAGTTCCCGCCTCCGTCTGAATTTTTGCTTTCGGTTTGGAACCGAAGCCGCGCGTC
TTGTCTGCTGCAGCGCTGCAGCATCGTTCTGTGTTGTCTCTGTCTGACTGTGTTTCTGTATTTGTCTGAA
AATTAGGGCCAGACTGTTACCACTCCCTTAAGTTTGACCTTAGGTCACTGGAAAGATGTCGAGCGGATCG
CTCACAACCAGTCGGTAGATGTCAAGAAGAGACGTTGGGTTACCTTCTGCTCTGCAGAATGGCCAACCTT
TAACGTCGGATGGCCGCGAGACGGCACCTTTAACCGAGACCTCATCACCCAGGTTAAGATCAAGGTCTTT
TCACCTGGCCCGCATGGACACCCAGACCAGGTCCCCTACATCGTGACCTGGGAAGCCTTGGCTTTTGACC
CCCCTCCCTGGGTCAAGCCCTTTGTACACCCTAAGCCTCCGCCTCCTCTTCCTCCATCCGCCCCGTCTCT
CCCCCTTGAACCTCCTCGTTCGACCCCGCCTCGATCCTCCCTTTATCCAGCCCTCACTCCTTCTCTAGGC
GCCGGAATTCCGATCTGATCAAGAGACAGGATGAGGATCGTTTCGCATGATTGAACAAGATGGATTGCAC
GCAGGTTCTCCGGCCGCTTGGGTGGAGAGGCTATTCGGCTATGACTGGGCACAACAGACAATCGGCTGCT
CTGATGCCGCCGTGTTCCGGCTGTCAGCGCAGGGGCGCCCGGTTCTTTTTGTCAAGACCGACCTGTCCGG
TGCCCTGAATGAACTGCAGGACGAGGCAGCGCGGCTATCGTGGCTGGCCACGACGGGCGTTCCTTGCGCA
GCTGTGCTCGACGTTGTCACTGAAGCGGGAAGGGACTGGCTGCTATTGGGCGAAGTGCCGGGGCAGGATC
TCCTGTCATCTCACCTTGCTCCTGCCGAGAAAGTATCCATCATGGCTGATGCAATGCGGCGGCTGCATAC
GCTTGATCCGGCTACCTGCCCATTCGACCACCAAGCGAAACATCGCATCGAGCGAGCACGTACTCGGATG
GAAGCCGGTCTTGTCGATCAGGATGATCTGGACGAAGAGCATCAGGGGCTCGCGCCAGCCGAACTGTTCG
CCAGGCTCAAGGCGCGCATGCCCGACGGCGAGGATCTCGTCGTGACCCATGGCGATGCCTGCTTGCCGAA
TATCATGGTGGAAAATGGCCGCTTTTCTGGATTCATCGACTGTGGCCGGCTGGGTGTGGCGGACCGCTAT
CAGGACATAGCGTTGGCTACCCGTGATATTGCTGAAGAGCTTGGCGGCGAATGGGCTGACCGCTTCCTCG
TGCTTTACGGTATCGCCGCTCCCGATTCGCAGCGCATCGCCTTCTATCGCCTTCTTGACGAGTTCTTCTG
AGCGGGACTCTGGGGTTCGAAATGACCGACCAAGCGACGCCCAACCTGCCATCACGAGATTTCGATTCCA
CCGCCGCCTTCTATGAAAGGTTGGGCTTCGGAATCGTTTTCCGGGACGCCGGCTGGATGATCCTCCAGCG
CGGGGATCTCATGCTGGAGTTCTTCGCCCACCCCGGGCTCGATCCCCTCGCGAGTTGGTTCAGCTGCTGC
CTGAGGCTGGACGACCTCGCGGAGTTCTACCGGCAGTGCAAATCCGTCGGCATCCAGGAAACCAGCAGCG
GCTATCCGCGCATCCATGCCCCCGAACTGCAGGAGTGGGGAGGCACGATGGCCGCTTTGGTCGAGGCGGA
TCCGGCCATTAGCCATATTATTCATTGGTTATATAGCATAAATCAATATTGGCTATTGGCCATTGCATAC
GTTGTATCCATATCATAATATGTACATTTATATTGGCTCATGTCCAACA
