>Addgene plasmid #18030 | pLNC Wnt-3aHA | addgene partial sequence | sequence record 23913 | 18030 with LNCX
GTTTTGACCTCCATAGAAGACACCGGGACCGATCCAGCCTCCGCGGCCCCAAGCTGCNGCCGCTCTAGAA
CTAGTGGATCCCCCGGGCTGCAGGAATTCATGTCTTACGGTCAAGGCAGAGGGCCCAGCGCCACTGCAGC
CGCGCCACCTCCCAGGGCCGGGCCAGCCCAGGCGTCCGCGCTCTCGGGGTGGACTCCCCCCGCTGCGCGC
TCAAGCCGGCGATGGCTCCTCTCGGATACCTCTTAGTGCTCTGCAGCCTGAAGCAGGCTCTGGGCAGCTA
CCCGATCTGGTGGTCCTTGGCTGTGGGACCCCAGTACTCCTCTCTGAGCACTCAGCCCATTCTCTGTGCC
AGCATCCCAGGCCTGGTACCGAAGCAGCTGCGCTTCTGCAGGAACTACGTGGAGATCATGCCCAGCGTGG
CTGAGGGTGTCAAAGCGGGCATCCAGGAGTGCCAGCACCAGTTCCGAGGCCGGCGTTGGAACTGCACCAC
CGTCAGCAACAGCCTGGCCATCTTTGGCCCTGTTCTGGACAAAGCCACCCGGGAGTCAGCCTTTGTCCAT
GCCATCGCCTCCGCTGGAGTAGCTTTCGCAGTGACACGCTCCTGTGCAGAGGGATCAGCTGCTATCTGTG
GGTGCAGCAGCCGCCTCCAGGGCTCCCCAGGCGAGGATTNNGGGGGGCGNTNTATAAANAANTNAATTTG
NAGAATGTTTCTCGGATTTGCNAATGCNAGNAAANCGGCCGGATGCCGCTCTGCATGANCGTCACACATG
AGTGGNCAGCATCCATCATGACTAATGAATGCAGG
