>Addgene plasmid #18030 | pLNC Wnt-3aHA | addgene partial sequence | sequence record 23914 | 18030 with LNCX-3
TCTTTTATTTTATCTATGGCTCGTGTTAGGGTACCGGGCCCCCCCTCGAGGTCGACGGATCCTCTAGAGC
CGGATCTTAATTAATTAAGGCCCTGGACCCAAAGAAGCGTAATCTGGAACATCATATGGGTAGGCCATGG
ACTTGCAGGTGTGCACGTCATAGACACGTGTGCACTCCTGGCAGCTGACGTAGCAGCACCAATGGAAAAC
ACAGTGGCATTTCTCCCTCCGTCGCTCAGTGCGCGCGTTATGCCCGCGCCCGCAGCACAACAGGTCGCAC
CCATCTATGCCATGCGAGCTCACATTGCAGGTGCGGTCACGCGTCCCGAAGGAGCCGGTTTCGGGGTTAG
GTTCGCAGAAGTTGGGTGAGGCCTCGTAGTAGACCAGGTCGCGTTCTGTCGGCACCTTGAAGTACGTGTA
ACGTGGCCTCAGGGTCTCCACCCAGCCACGAGACTCTCGGTGTTTCTCTACCACCATCTCCGAGGCACTG
TCATACTTGTCCTTGAGGAAATCCCCGATGGTGCGGAAGTCCGGCTGCGACCACCAGCAGGTCTTCACTT
CACAGCTGCCAGATAGCCCGTGGCATTTGCACTTGAGGTGCAT
